>Addgene plasmid #32360 | pMycVec1 | depositor full sequence | sequence record 36732 | pMycVec1 sequence 5981 bps
TGCCGCCTGAATGCGCGGGTACGAGCCACACAGCGCCCGAACTTACGGAGCTGGTGGGCTCACCTGGCTT
TATGGCGTACGAATCGGCTGTGTGCGACCTGTTGGGCGAGGTGAGGTACGCGCTACTCACGCTGGCAAGG
GCGACACAGCCGCCCCACCGAGCCCGCACGGCCGCGCGCGGTGTCAACAACCGGGTGAGTCGTGCACACC
AGCAGGTGTTCGAGGCTTGGCTCGAAGTGCAGGACATCGTGGCGAACGCCGCCCGATGAGCCGCGCCTTA
CGCTGGCTGCCAGCCGTTCGCGGGCTGGTTGGTGCAGCGCGTCGAGCGGTTAGAGGCCCTGCGGTGTTCC
ACCACCGCAGGCCTCGCCCTTTTTAAGGCTGAATTTGCTTGTCTCCGAATCCAACTGGCTTGTCCAAGGG
TGTATCTACGCTTAATCCAAAGTTCAAACGAGGGGATTACACATGACCAACTTCGATAACGTTCTCGGCT
CGATGATCCCCGGCGGGCCCCCCCTCGAGGTCGACGGTATCGATAAAATAAAAAAGGGGACCTCTAGGGT
CCCCAATTAATTAGCTAAAGCTTGATATCGAATTCCTGCAGCCCGGGGGATCCATTTAAATCAGCTGTTA
ATTAATCTAGAGTTTAAACAGTATTAAACGCAAAAAGGCCATCCGTCAGGATGGCCTTCTGCTTAGCTAA
TCAACTAGAAAAGGATCTAGGTGAAGATCCTTTTTGATAATCTCATGACCAAAATCCCTTAACGTGAGTT
TTCGTTCCACTGAGCGTCAGACCCCGTAGAAAAGATCAAAGGATCTTCTTGAGATCCTTTTTTTCTGCGC
GTAATCTGCTGCTTGCAAACAAAAAAACCACCGCTACCAGCGGTGGTTTGTTTGCCGGATCAAGAGCTAC
CAACTCTTTTTCCGAAGGTAACTGGCTTCAGCAGAGCGCAGATACCAAATACTGTCCTTCTAGTGTAGCC
GTAGTTAGGCCACCACTTCAAGAACTCTGTAGCACCGCCTACATACCTCGCTCTGCTAATCCTGTTACCA
GTGGCTGCTGCCAGTGGCGATAAGTCGTGTCTTACCGGGTTGGACTCAAGACGATAGTTACCGGATAAGG
CGCAGCGGTCGGGCTGAACGGGGGGTTCGTGCACACAGCCCAGCTTGGAGCGAACGACCTACACCGAACT
GAGATACCTACAGCGTGAGCTATGAGAAAGCGCCACGCTTCCCGAAGGGAGAAAGGCGGACAGGTATCCG
GTAAGCGGCAGGGTCGGAACAGGAGAGCGCACGAGGGAGCTTCCAGGGGGAAACGCCTGGTATCTTTATA
GTCCTGTCGGGTTTCGCCACCTCTGACTTGAGCGTCGATTTTTGTGATGCTCGTCAGGGGGGCGGAGCCT
ATGGAAAAACGCCAGCAACGCGGCCTTTTTACGGTTCCTGGCCTTTTGCTGGCCTTTTGCTCACATGTTC
TTTCCTGCGTTATCCCCTGATTCTGTGGATAACCGTATTACCGCCTTTGAGTGAGCTGATACCGCTCGCC
GCAGCCGAACGACCGAGCGCAGCGAGTCAGTGAGCGAGGAAGCGGAAGAGCGCCTGATGCGGTATTTTCT
CCTTACGCATCTGTGCGGTATTTCACACCGCATATGGTGCACTCTCAGTACAATCTGCTCTGATGCCGCA
TAGTTAAGCCAGTATACACTCCGCTATCGCTACGTGACTGGGTCATGGCTGCGCCCCGACACCCGCCAAC
ACCCGCTGACGCGCCCTGACGGGCTTGTCTGCTCCCGGCATCCGCTTACAGACAAGCTGTGACCGTCTCC
GGGAGCTGCATGTGTCAGAGGTTTTCACCGTCATCACCGAAACGCGCGAGGCAGCTGCGGTAAAGCTCAT
CAGCGTGGTCGTGAAGCGATTCACAGATGTCTGCCTGTTCATCCGCGTCCAGCTCGTTGAGTTTCTCCAG
AAGCGTTAATGTCTGGCTTCTGATAAAGCGGGCCATGTTAAGGGCGGTTTTTTCCTGTTTGGTCACTGAT
GCCTCCGTGTAAGGGGGATTTCTGTTCATGGGGGTAATGATACCGATGAAACGAGAGAGGATGCTCACGA
TACGGGTTACTGATGATGAACATGCCCGGTTACTGGAACGTTGTGAGGGTAAACAACTGGCGGTATGGAT
GCGGCGGGACCAGAGAAAAATCACTCAGGGTCAATGCCAGCGCTTCGTTAATACAGATGTAGGTGTTCCA
CAGGGTAGCCAGCAGCATCCTGCGATGCAGATCCGGAACATAATGGTGCAGGGCGCTGACTTCCGCGTTT
CCAGACTTTACGAAACACGGAAACCGAAGACCATTCATGTTGTTGCTCAGGTCGCAGACGTTTTGCAGCA
GCAGTCGCTTCACGTTCGCTCGCGTATCGGTGATTCATTCTGCTAACCAGTAAGGCAACCCCGCCAGCCT
AGCCGGGTCCTCAACGACAGGAGCACGATCATGCGCACCCGTGGCCAGGACCCAACGCTGCCCGACGACT
TCACGCTGCCGCAAGCACTCAGGGCGCAAGGGCTGCTAAAAGGAAGCGGAACACGTAGAAAGCCAGTCCG
CAGAAACGGTGCTGACCCCGGATGAATGTCAGCTACTGGGCTATCTGGACAAGGGAAAACGCAAGCGCAA
AGAGAAAGCAGGTAGCTTGCAGTGGGCTTACATGGCGATAGCTAGACTGGGCGGTTTTATGGACAGCAAG
CGAACCGGAATTGCCAGCTGGGGCGCCCTCTGGTAAGGTTGGGAAGCCCTGCAAAGTAAACTGGATGGCT
TTCTTGCCGCCAAGGATCTGATGGCGCAGGGGATCAAGATCTGATCAAGAGACAGGATGAGGATCGTTTC
GCATGATTGAACAAGATGGATTGCACGCAGGTTCTCCGGCCGCTTGGGTGGAGAGGCTATTCGGCTATGA
CTGGGCACAACAGACAATCGGCTGCTCTGATGCCGCCGTGTTCCGGCTGTCAGCGCAGGGGCGCCCGGTT
CTTTTTGTCAAGACCGACCTGTCCGGTGCCCTGAATGAACTGCAGGACGAGGCAGCGCGGCTATCGTGGC
TGGCCACGACGGGCGTTCCTTGCGCAGCTGTGCTCGACGTTGTCACTGAAGCGGGAAGGGACTGGCTGCT
ATTGGGCGAAGTGCCGGGGCAGGATCTCCTGTCATCTCACCTTGCTCCTGCCGAGAAAGTATCCATCATG
GCTGATGCAATGCGGCGGCTGCATACGCTTGATCCGGCTACCTGCCCATTCGACCACCAAGCGAAACATC
GCATCGAGCGAGCACGTACTCGGATGGAAGCCGGTCTTGTCGATCAGGATGATCTGGACGAAGAGCATCA
GGGGCTCGCGCCAGCCGAACTGTTCGCCAGGCTCAAGGCGCGCATGCCCGACGGCGAGGATCTCGTCGTG
ACCCATGGCGATGCCTGCTTGCCGAATATCATGGTGGAAAATGGCCGCTTTTCTGGATTCATCGACTGTG
GCCGGCTGGGTGTGGCGGACCGCTATCAGGACATAGCGTTGGCTACCCGTGATATTGCTGAAGAGCTTGG
CGGCGAATGGGCTGACCGCTTCCTCGTGCTTTACGGTATCGCCGCTCCCGATTCGCAGCGCATCGCCTTC
TATCGCCTTCTTGACGAGTTCTTCTGAGCGGGACTCTGGGTACCTATGGCCGCCCGGAGCCCCGCCCGCG
CTCGGGAGCCCCGGGCCCGCGCCGAAGCCCGCTGCTGCGAGCCCGGAGCGGGCCGGCCGACGGCGGTGCG
GGCCCGGCGGCGGACGCTCAGCAGCGGCGGGCGTGAAAGGCCCTGGCATCCTCGATCATCTCCTCCAGGG
TGGTCGGCCGAGCTTCCATCCCAGCTCGGCAAGGATCAACGAGGACAGTCGCACGACGAAGTTCTTCTGG
ATCGCGCCCGTGCTGGAAGCACTCAACCTCGAAGCGTGTGGTTGCGGAGCCATCTAGCAACCACACGAAA
CATGCGCAACGAACCGCGCAACGAACAACGCCTAGAACTGGCCCTAGATGAGCTGACTCGTATCGTTGGT
AAACCTAGTTTGACCAGCATGTTTTAACTACGTTCGGTGAGCTGTCAACGGGGCCTGTAACGGCACAACG
AACCGTGCAACGAGAGTGGCCACGGATGCCACCACAGGCACTACAACGGAGTTCGCCACGTACATCACCA
CAACCACCGATTCTGGCGGTGAGCTCCCCGATATTCAGCGGAAATGGCTTGGTATCGACCAAGATTCGTA
GAACCCCGTCTCGTCTGGCTGGTATTCAAAACGGGCGCAACGAAACACGCAACGAGACAGGCATGGCCCA
AACCAGAAAACTAGCGTCTACCAGGACTTTTACCTGTCCGACCCGTTGCAACGGAACCCCCCACGGAACC
CCCGCGACACCCGCTCCCCAATTGCGTTAGAACAGCGGTGGATTGTCGGCTTCGTTGTGGGCCTTTTGAG
CCGCTTCCTGTTCTGCCGCACGCTCTTTCCTCGCCCGATAGCCGAGTCGCTTAACGGTGTCCAGATGCAG
CCCGAAATGTTTGGCCGTTTGCGGCCAAGAGTGGCCCTCGTCGTCGTGATAGGCGCGGATGCGTTCGCGG
CGTGCAGCCTGCTCGGCGAGCCACTCGCTGCGTTCCTGCGCCACGAGCCGGACGACGTGGCGTTCGGATA
GTCCGGTGATTCGAGCGCCTTCGGCGGCGGTCACGCGCCGCTTTTTGCGGACAGTCGGCTGCCGGTTGTA
GCCGTCGCTGTAGCCGTCGCTGTAGCCGTCGCTCATAGCAATGCCTCCATGGCTGACGCGGACTTTGCGC
GCCGCGCAACTGTGCTCGCCGCCGTGCGCGCTGCTGCGCCCTTCCGCGAGATGGCCGACTGGCGCGCACT
GAGTGTGGCCTCGTAGACCACGATCCCGTCCGCCCAAATGCGCGACTTGGTTGTGATCCAACGCCAAATG
CTGTTGGCGATGGCGCGGACCTCGCTGTCCGGTAGCGGTCCGGGACACACGTCGTTGCACGGGAATTCGG
CGTTTCGCGCGTGGCACTCGGCATAGATCGCGCGGCCGAGTCCGTCCACGTTCCGGGTCGGCAGGTAGAT
CCGCATGAGGGCGGGACGATAGGCCCACAACCTGACGGAATCGAACAGTGCGCAATTCCGCCCTAGCGGC
GTCGGAGCCGCTTTGTACGTGGTCTGCTGACGCCAGCGCGGCGGTGGCATGTTCGCGCCGAGCTCGGCCT
CGATGTGGCTGAGTGTGTAGAGATCTGAGTGGAGCCATTCCGTTTCCCAGGCGATGTGGCCGGGGTTTTT
GGTCATGAGGCCTGAGTAACTGCGGTCGCCGTCGACGGCGCGCCGAAGGCCTTCGGCGCACGCCGCCATG
TATGCGAGCGGCTTACGCCGCGCGTATTCGGTGCGTGGAACAGGGGCGTTGAGTGCCCACACTGCGTGTG
CGTGGCCGTTGGCGCGATTGCCCACGATCGCGTTGGGCAGCGGATGGGACCCCCGGGCGCTGAGCGCTCG
GAGCGCTGCGTCTGGATGGTCTACGTCCACGACCAGCAGGTTTGCCAGCGCTGTTGGGTTCGCCTCGATG
TACCGGCGGCCTAGGGCCGACGCGCGGCTTTGGCGGTAGATCCCCTCGAGCAGATCGTCGCTTGCCAGCG
GCCAGTACGGCAGCCAGAGCTGCTCAAATTCGTCGGCGACGTGGCTCACGCTTGGTAGTAGACCACGATT
AATCACCGGTGTATGGTCCGACACGAGCTCCAAGTCAGATATTTCGCTGAGGGGCCACCCCACAACTGCA
CACTCCCCCGCTCTCCCGTCGAGCCCTGGTGGTGGAACACCAGCGACAGCCGAGCACCCCCAACCACCTG
TACCAACCAGGAGGAACACATGCGTCGTTTCGAGGACGTTTCCGGGCCGCTGAGAGCCGCTGTGGCGGCC
GTACACGCCGCCTTAGACCCGTTAGACCCCC
Features (pLannotate 1.2.2; 9 found; start..end, strand, type, name):
    504..536     -  misc_feature   MCS (fragment): pBluescript multiple cloning site
    578..614     -  misc_feature   MCS (fragment): pBluescript multiple cloning site
    663..690     -  terminator     rrnB T2 terminator: transcription terminator T2 from the E. coli rrnB gene
    819..1407    +  rep_origin     ori: high-copy-number ColE1/pMB1/pBR322/pUC origin of replication
   1593..1733    -  misc_feature   bom: basis of mobility region from pBR322
   1835..2026    -  CDS            rop: Rop protein, which maintains plasmids at low copy number; rop
   2043..2423    +  CDS            YPB1_ECOLX: Protein predicted: Swiss-Prot protein existence level 4. From Escherichia coli.
   2560..2841    +  CDS            tnpA (fragment): TN5P_ECOLX - Also known as tnp. Experimental evidence at protein level: Swiss-Prot protein existence level 1. Mediates transposition of transposon Tn5 by a 'cut and paste' mechanism. First, the monomeric transposase binds the 19 bp inverted DNA repeats flanking the transposon. Then, dimerization of the DNA- bound transposase creates a synaptic DNA complex. After nicking of the first DNA strand, excision of the transposon proceeds through a series of intermediates. The transposase then mediates the insertion of the transposon at a new site by strand transfer. The activity of the wild- type tran
   2873..3664    +  CDS            neo: KKA2_KLEPN - Also known as kan, nptII. Experimental evidence at protein level: Swiss-Prot protein existence level 1. Resistance to kanamycin, neomycin, paromomycin, ribostamycin, butirosin and gentamicin B. From Klebsiella pneumoniae.
