[The description below was written by a language model from this plasmid's Addgene catalogue record and pLannotate feature annotations shown in this document.]
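Description:
pMycVec1 is an E. coli–mycobacteria shuttle vector of 5,981 bp built on the pMS2Kan backbone and catalogued as a bacterial expression plasmid. The recorded "insert" is not a gene of interest but a ColE1 origin of replication, introduced by restriction cloning between AvaI and DraI sites that both remain intact. The feature annotation shows why this matters. Alongside the ColE1/pMB1-type ori, the plasmid carries the pBR322 bom (basis of mobility) region and an intact rop gene, whose product dampens replication initiation from this family of origins. This fits the depositor's comment that the vector has a lower copy number in E. coli, although the catalogue field still lists it as high copy, so the two statements in the record do not fully agree.

Selection is by kanamycin, conferred by the Tn5-derived neo (nptII) aminoglycoside phosphotransferase gene. A fragment of the Tn5 transposase coding sequence lies just upstream, presumably carried along with the resistance cassette. Two short fragments of a pBluescript-type multiple cloning site sit next to an rrnB T2 transcription terminator, marking the region available for inserting sequences. No promoter, reporter or expressed payload is annotated, so pMycVec1 appears to be an empty cloning vector.

The automated annotation leaves roughly the last 2.3 kb of the plasmid unlabelled. The mycobacterial replication functions expected of a shuttle vector are not identified in the feature table and may lie there, but the record does not say which mycobacterial origin is used. The associated publication describes a co-expression system for fluorescent proteins in Mycobacterium smegmatis, which suggests the plasmid serves as one of the vectors for carrying genes in that host.
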