Addgene plasmid #32360: pMycVec1
Depositing lab: Michael Niederweis. Depositing organization: Friedrich-Alexander-Universitaet Erlangen-Nuremberg. Publication: Energy transfer between fluorescent proteins using a co-expression system in Mycobacterium smegmatis. Kaps I, Ehrt S, Seeber S, Schnappinger D, Martin C, Riley LW, Niederweis M. Gene. 2001 Oct 31;278(1-2):115-24. 10.1016/S0378-1119(01)00712-0 PubMed 11707328.
Backbone
  Vector backbone: pMS2Kan
  Vector type: Bacterial Expression
Growth in bacteria
  Bacterial resistance: Kanamycin, 50 μg/mL
  Growth temperature: 37°C
  Growth strain: DH5alpha
  Copy number: High Copy
Gene/Insert
  Gene/Insert name: ColE1 origin replication
  Cloning method: Restriction Enzyme; 5′ cloning site Ava I (not destroyed); 3′ cloning site Dra I (not destroyed)
  Sequencing primers: 5′ ColE1
Terms and licenses: Academic/Nonprofit Terms; Industry Terms: Not Available to Industry
Depositor comments: This is a mycobacterial shuttle vector with a lower copy number in E. coli.
How to cite: pMycVec1 was a gift from Michael Niederweis (Addgene plasmid # 32360 ; http://n2t.net/addgene:32360 ; RRID:Addgene_32360)
