>Addgene plasmid #32360 | pMycVec1 | addgene partial sequence | sequence record 39551 | ColE2 5'-CCGCAGCCGAACGACCGAGC-3'
AACGGAGACGCCTGATGCGGTATTTTCTCCTTACGCATCTGTGCGGTATTTCACACCGCCATATGGTGCA
CTCTCAGTACAATCTGCTCTGATGCCGCATAGTTAAGCCAGTATACACTCCGCTATCGCTACGTGACTGG
GTCATGGCTGCGCCCCGACACCCGCCAACACCCGCTGACGCGCCCTGACGGGCTTGTCTGCTCCCGGCAT
CCGCTTACAGACAAGCTGTGACCGTCTCCGGGAGCTGCATGTGTCAGAGGTTTTCACCGTCATCACCGAA
ACGCGCGAGGCAGCTGCGGTAAAGCTCATCAGCGTGGTCGTGAAGCGATTCACAGATGTCTGCCTGTTCA
TCCGCGTCCAGCTCGTTGAGTTTCTCCAGAAGCGTTAATGTCTGGCTTCNGATAAAGCGGGCCATGTTAA
GGGCGGTTTTTTCCTGTTTGGTCACTGATGCCTCCGTGTAAGGGGGATTTCTGTTCATGGGGGTAATGAT
ACCGATGAAACANANAGANGATGCTCACNATACGGGTTACTGATGATGAACATGCCCGGTTACTGNAACT
TTNTGAGGTTAAACAACTGNCGGTATGGATGCGG
