>Addgene plasmid #32360 | pMycVec1 | addgene partial sequence | sequence record 39875 | pBluescriptKS
AGCTAAAGCTTGATATCGAATTCCTGCAGCCCGGGGGATCCATTTAAATCAGCTGTTAATTAATCTAGAG
TTTAAACAGTATTAAACGCAAAAAGGCCATCCGTCAGGATGGCCTTCTGCTTAGCTAATCAACTAGAAAA
GGATCTAGGTGAAGATCCTTTTTGATAATCTCATGACCAAAATCCCTTAACGTGAGTTTTCGTTCCACTG
AGCGTCAGACCCCGTAGAAAAGATCAAAGGATCTTCTTGAGATCCTTTTTTTCTGCGCGTAATCTGCTGC
TTGCAAACAAAAAAACCACCGCTACCAGCGGTGGTTTGTTTGCCGGATCAAGAGCTACCAACTCTTTTTC
CGAAGGTAACTGGCTTCAGCAGAGCGCAGATACCAAATACTGTCCTTCTAGTGTAGCCGTAGTTAGGCCA
CCACTTCAAGAACTCTGTAGCACCGCCTACATACCTCGCTCTGCTAATCCTGTTACCAGTGGCTGCTGCC
AGTGGCGATAAGTCGTGTCTTACCGGGTTGGACTCAAGACGATAGTTACCGGATAAGGCGCAGCGGTCGG
GCTGAACGGGGGGTTCGTGCACACAGCCCAGCTTGGAGCGAACGACCTACACCGAACTGAGATACCTACA
GCGTGAGCTATGAGAAAGCGCCACGCTTCCCGAAGGGAGAAAGGCGGACAGGTATCCGGTAAGCGGCAGG
GTCGGAACAGGAGAGCGCACGAGGGAGCTTCCAGGGGGAAACGCCTGGTATCTTTATAGTCCTGTCGGGT
TTCGCCACCTCTGACTTGAGCGTCGATTTTTGTGATGCTCGTCANGGGGGCGGAGCCTATGGAAAAACGC
CAGCAACGCGGCCTTTTTACGGTTCCTGGC
